Addgene plasmid #22957: pCI-neo-mApg5(K130R)
Depositing lab: Noboru Mizushima. Depositing organization: Institute of Science Tokyo. Publication: Dissection of autophagosome formation using Apg5-deficient mouse embryonic stem cells. Mizushima N, Yamamoto A, Hatano M, Kobayashi Y, Kabeya Y, Suzuki K, Tokuhisa T, Ohsumi Y, Yoshimori T. J Cell Biol. 2001 Feb 19. 152(4):657-68. 10.1083/jcb.152.4.657 PubMed 11266458.
Backbone
  Vector backbone: pCI-neo
  Backbone manufacturer: Promega
  Backbone size w/o insert (bp): 5472
  Vector type: Mammalian Expression
  Selectable markers: Neomycin (select with G418)
Growth in bacteria
  Bacterial resistance: Ampicillin, 100 μg/mL
  Growth temperature: 37°C
  Growth strain: DH5alpha
  Copy number: High Copy
Gene/Insert
  Gene/Insert name: autophagy related genes 5 (alt names: Atg5; Apg5)
  Species: M. musculus (mouse)
  Insert size (bp): 830
  Mutation: 130 Lysine to Arginine
  GenBank ID: AB048349
  Entrez Gene: Atg5 (a.k.a. 2010107M05Rik, 3110067M24Rik, Apg5l, Atg5l, Paddy)
  Cloning method: Restriction Enzyme; 5′ cloning site SmaI (not destroyed); 3′ cloning site SmaI (not destroyed)
  Sequencing primers: 5′ T3; 3′ T7
Terms and licenses: Academic/Nonprofit Terms; Industry Terms: Not Available to Industry
How to cite: pCI-neo-mApg5(K130R) was a gift from Noboru Mizushima (Addgene plasmid # 22957 ; http://n2t.net/addgene:22957 ; RRID:Addgene_22957)
