[The description below was written by a language model from this plasmid's Addgene catalogue record.]
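Description:
pCI-neo-mApg5(K130R) is a mammalian expression plasmid built on the commercial pCI-neo backbone (about 5.5 kb without insert). It is propagated in E. coli as a high-copy plasmid under ampicillin selection, and it carries a neomycin resistance marker so that transfected mammalian cells can be selected with G418, which permits stable lines as well as transient expression. The record does not list the promoter or other regulatory elements. pCI-neo is generally known as a vector that drives inserts from the CMV immediate-early enhancer/promoter, with a chimeric intron upstream and an SV40 late polyadenylation signal downstream of the cloning site. No feature table is provided to confirm these parts for this clone.

The insert is an approximately 830 bp mouse Atg5 (also called Apg5) coding sequence, cloned into the SmaI site, which is retained on both sides. Because a single blunt-cutting enzyme was used, the cloning itself was not directional. The insert carries a lysine-to-arginine substitution at residue 130, and no epitope tag or fluorescent fusion is recorded. Lysine 130 is generally understood to be the acceptor residue through which Atg5 is covalently conjugated to the ubiquitin-like protein Atg12, so the K130R change yields a conjugation-defective protein. The associated study examined autophagosome formation using Apg5-deficient mouse embryonic stem cells. The plasmid therefore fits use as a mutant reintroduced into Atg5-null or other cells, typically alongside wild-type Atg5, to test whether Atg12–Atg5 conjugation is needed for steps in autophagosome biogenesis.
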