>Addgene plasmid #22957 | pCI-neo-mApg5(K130R) | addgene partial sequence | sequence record 30748 | 22957 with T7
CTAGCTAGAGTCGACCCGGGATGACAGATGACAAAGATGTGCTTCGAGATGTGTGGTTTGGACGAATTCC
AACTTGCTTTACTCTCTATCAGGATGAGATAACTGAAAGAGAAGCAGAACCATACTATTTGCTTTTGCCA
AGAGTCAGCTATTTGACGTTGGTAACTGACAAAGTGAAAAAGCACTTTCAGAAGGTTATGAGACAAGAAG
ATGTTAGTGAGATATGGTTTGAATATGAAGGCACACCCCTGAAATGGCATTATCCAATTGGTTTACTATT
TGATCTTCTTGCATCAAGTTCAGCTCTTCCTTGGAACATCACAGTACATTTCAAGAGTTTTCCAGAAAAG
GACCTTCTACACTGTCCATCCAAGGATGCGGTTGAGGCTCACTTTATGTCGTGTATGAGAGAAGCTGATG
CTTTAAAGCATAAAAGTCAAGTGATCAACGAAATGCAGAAAAAAGACCACAAGCAGCTCTGGATGGGACT
GCAGAATGACAGATTTGACCAGTTTTGGGCCATCAACCGGAAACTCATGGAATATCCTCCAGAAGAAAAT
GGATTTCGTTATATCCCCTTTAGAATATATCAGACCACGACGGAGCGGCCTTTCATCCAGAAGCTGTTCC
GGCCTGTGGCCGCAGATGGACAGCTGCACACACTTGGAGATCTCCTCAGAGAAGTCTGTCCTTCCGCAGT
CGCCCCTGAAGATGGAGAGAAGAGGAGCCAGGTGATGATTCACGGGATAGAGCCAATGCTGGAAACCCCT
CTGCAGTGGCTGAGCGAGCATCTGAGCTACCCAGATAACTTTCTTCATATTAGCATTGTCCCCCAGCCAA
CAGATTGACCCGGGCGGCCGCTTCCCTTTAGTGAGGGTTAATGCTTCGAGCAGACATGATAAGATACATT
GATGAGTTTGGACAAACCACAACTAGAAT
